>Addgene plasmid #230210 | AiP12353 - pAAV-AiE0140h-minRho-SYFP2-10aa-H2B-WPRE3-BGHpA (Alias: CN2353) | addgene full sequence | sequence record 473519 | Addgene NGS Result
CCTGCAGGCAGCTGCGCGCTCGCTCGCTCACTGAGGCCGCCCGGGCGTCGGGCGACCTTTGGTCGCCCGG
CCTCAGTGAGCGAGCGAGCGCGCAGAGAGGGAGTGGCCAACTCCATCACTAGGGGTTCCTGCGGCCGCAC
GCGTGGTTGTGTGTGAAGATTAAGCCCTTTCTTGCTCTATGTATTTGAGCCTAGAAAAAGACACACTCCC
AAGAAATTAGAATAAAGGGAAAAATGACTTTGAGATGTACTTTCTTAAAATAACTGAAGTAATGACCGCA
TGAGCCAGCTGATGGGTTTTTAAATGGATACGTTTCTATCAGCCTGCTGCTTGATGCCAGAGCCAAATAT
ATATGGAGTGTATTATATCATATCCTGTAGGCAGGAGACTGTTGGGGCATTGGGGGACTTAGAGAGGTGA
AGTGGCAGGCTTGGCACAGGAATTAACAGCAGAGCTCGATTCAGCCGGGAGCTTAGGGAGGGGAGGTCAC
TTCATAAGGGCTTGGGGGGGGAGTTGGAGCCACGAGTCGTCCAGCCGGAGCCCCGTGTGGCTGTGCTCCG
GCCTCAGAAGCATCCCCGGATCCTTCGAAGCTAGCGCTACCGGTCGCCACCATGGTGAGCAAGGGCGAGG
AGCTGTTCACCGGGGTGGTGCCCATCCTGGTCGAGCTGGACGGCGACGTAAACGGCCACAAGTTCAGCGT
GTCCGGCGAGGGCGAGGGCGATGCCACCTACGGCAAGCTGACCCTGAAGCTGATCTGCACCACCGGCAAG
CTGCCCGTGCCCTGGCCCACCCTCGTGACCACCCTGGGCTACGGCGTGCAGTGCTTCGCCCGCTACCCCG
ACCACATGAAGCAGCACGACTTCTTCAAGTCCGCCATGCCCGAAGGCTACGTCCAGGAGCGCACCATCTT
CTTCAAGGACGACGGCAACTACAAGACCCGCGCCGAGGTGAAGTTCGAGGGCGACACCCTGGTGAACCGC
ATCGAGCTGAAGGGCATCGACTTCAAGGAGGACGGCAACATCCTGGGGCACAAGCTGGAGTACAACTACA
ACAGCCACAACGTCTATATCACCGCCGACAAGCAGAAGAACGGCATCAAGGCCAACTTCAAGATCCGCCA
CAACATCGAGGACGGCGGCGTGCAGCTCGCCGACCACTACCAGCAGAACACCCCCATCGGCGACGGCCCC
GTGCTGCTGCCCGACAACCACTACCTGAGCTACCAGTCCAAGCTGAGCAAAGACCCCAACGAGAAGCGCG
ATCACATGGTCCTGCTGGAGTTCGTGACCGCCGCCGGGATCACTCTCGGCATGGACGAGCTGTACAAGTC
CGGACTCAGATCTGGAGGCTCCGGAGGCCCAGAGCCAGCGAAGTCTGCTCCCGCCCCGAAAAAGGGCTCC
AAGAAGGCGGTGACTAAGGCGCAGAAGAAAGGCGGCAAGAAGCGCAAGCGCAGCCGCAAGGAGAGCTATT
CCATCTATGTGTATAAGGTTCTGAAGCAGGTCCACCCTGACACCGGCATTTCGTCCAAGGCCATGGGCAT
CATGAACTCGTTTGTGAACGACATTTTCGAGCGCATCGCAGGTGAGGCTTCCCGCCTGGCGCATTACAAC
AAGCGCTCGACCATCACCTCCAGGGAGATCCAGACGGCCGTGCGCCTGCTGCTGCCTGGGGAGTTGGCCA
AGCACGCCGTGTCCGAGGGTACTAAGGCCATCACCAAGTACACCAGCGCTAAGTAATGAGTCGACGGCGC
GCCCCTGCAGGGAATTCGATATCATAATCAACCTCTGGATTACAAAATTTGTGAAAGATTGACTGGTATT
CTTAACTATGTTGCTCCTTTTACGCTATGTGGATACGCTGCTTTAATGCCTTTGTATCATGCTATTGCTT
CCCGTATGGCTTTCATTTTCTCCTCCTTGTATAAATCCTGGTTAGTTCTTGCCACGGCGGAACTCATCGC
CGCCTGCCTTGCCCGCTGCTGGACAGGGGCTCGGCTGTTGGGCACTGACAATTCCGTGGCTCGAGAGATC
TTCGACTGTGCCTTCTAGTTGCCAGCCATCTGTTGTTTGCCCCTCCCCCGTGCCTTCCTTGACCCTGGAA
GGTGCCACTCCCACTGTCCTTTCCTAATAAAATGAGGAAATTGCATCGCATTGTCTGAGTAGGTGTCATT
CTATTCTGGGGGGTGGGGTGGGGCAGGACAGCAAGGGGGAGGATTGGGAAGACAATAGCAGGCATGAGAT
CTCACGTGCGGACCGAGCGGCCGCAGGAACCCCTAGTGATGGAGTTGGCCACTCCCTCTCTGCGCGCTCG
CTCGCTCACTGAGGCCGGGCGACCAAAGGTCGCCCGACGCCCGGGCTTTGCCCGGGCGGCCTCAGTGAGC
GAGCGAGCGCGCAGCTGCCTGCAGGGGCGCCTGATGCGGTATTTTCTCCTTACGCATCTGTGCGGTATTT
CACACCGCATA
[95 nt withheld, positions 2462-2556]
T
[46 nt withheld, positions 2558-2603]
C
[141 nt withheld, positions 2605-2745]
CCTTTGACGTTGGAGTCCACGTTCTTT
[37 nt withheld, positions 2773-2809]
ACTCTATCTCGGGCTATTCTTTTGATTTATAAGGGATTTTGCCGATTTCGGTCTATTGGTTAAAAAATGA
GCTGATTTAACAAAAATTTAACGCGAATTTTAACAAAATATTAACGTTTACAATTTTATGGTGCACTCTC
AGTACAATCTGCTCTGATGCCGCATAGTTAAGCCAGCCCCGACACCCGCCAACACCCGCTGACGCGCCCT
GACGGGCTTGTCTGCTCCCGGCATCCGCTTACAGACAAGCTGTGACCGTCTCCGGGAGCTGCATGTGTCA
GAGGTTTTCACCGTCATCACCGAAACGCGCGAGACGAAAGGGCCTCGTGATACGCCTATTTTTATAGGTT
AATGTCATGATAATAATGGTTTCTTAGACGTCAGGTGGCACTTTTCGGGGAAATGTGCGCGGAACCCCTA
TTTGTTTATTTTTCTAAATACATTCAAATATGTATCCGCTCATGAGACAATAACCCTGATAAATGCTTCA
ATAATATTGAAAAAGGAAGAGTATGAGTATTCAACATTTCCGTGTCGCCCTTATTCCCTTTTTTGCGGCA
TTTTGCCTTCCTGTTTTTGCTCACCCAGAAACGCTGGTGAAAGTAAAAGATGCTGAAGATCAGTTGGGTG
CACGAGTGGGTTACATCGAACTGGATCTCAACAGCGGTAAGATCCTTGAGAGTTTTCGCCCCGAAGAACG
TTTTCCAATGATGAGCACTTTTAAAGTTCTGCTATGTGGCGCGGTATTATCCCGTATTGACGCCGGGCAA
GAGCAACTCGGTCGCCGCATACACTATTCTCAGAATGACTTGGTTGAGTACTCACCAGTCACAGAAAAGC
ATCTTACGGATGGCATGACAGTAAGAGAATTATGCAGTGCTGCCATAACCATGAGTGATAACACTGCGGC
CAACTTACTTCTGACAACGATCGGAGGACCGAAGGAGCTAACCGCTTTTTTGCACAACATGGGGGATCAT
GTAACTCGCCTTGATCGTTGGGAACCGGAGCTGAATGAAGCCATACCAAACGACGAGCGTGACACCACGA
TGCCTGTAGCAATGGCAACAACGTTGCGCAAACTATTAACTGGCGAACTACTTACTCTAGCTTCCCGGCA
ACAATTAATAGACTGGATGGAGGCGGATAAAGTTGCAGGACCACTTCTGCGCTCGGCCCTTCCGGCTGGC
TGGTTTATTGCTGATAAATCTGGAGCCGGTGAGCGTGGGTCTCGCGGTATCATTGCAGCACTGGGGCCAG
ATGGTAAGCCCTCCCGTATCGTAGTTATCTACACGACGGGGAGTCAGGCAACTATGGATGAACGAAATAG
ACAGATCGCTGAGATAGGTGCCTCACTGATTAAGCATTGGTAACTGTCAGACCAAGTTTACTCATATATA
CTTTAGATTGATTTAAAACTTCATTTTTAATTTAAAAGGATCTAGGTGAAGATCCTTTTTGATAATCTCA
TGACCAAAATCCCTTAACGTGAGTTTTCGTTCCACTGAGCGTCAGACCCCGTAGAAAAGATCAAAGGATC
TTCTTGAGATCCTTTTTTTCTGCGCGTAATCTGCTGCTTGCAAACAAAAAAACCACCGCTACCAGCGGTG
GTTTGTTTGCCGGATCAAGAGCTACCAACTCTTTTTCCGAAGGTAACTGGCTTCAGCAGAGCGCAGATAC
CAAATACTGTTCTTCTAGTGTAGCCGTAGTTAGGCCACCACTTCAAGAACTCTGTAGCACCGCCTACATA
CCTCGCTCTGCTAATCCTGTTACCAGTGGCTGCTGCCAGTGGCGATAAGTCGTGTCTTACCGGGTTGGAC
TCAAGACGATAGTTACCGGATAAGGCGCAGCGGTCGGGCTGAACGGGGGGTTCGTGCACACAGCCCAGCT
TGGAGCGAACGACCTACACCGAACTGAGATACCTACAGCGTGAGCTATGAGAAAGCGCCACGCTTCCCGA
AGGGAGAAAGGCGGACAGGTATCCGGTAAGCGGCAGGGTCGGAACAGGAGAGCGCACGAGGGAGCTTCCA
GGGGGAAACGCCTGGTATCTTTATAGTCCTGTCGGGTTTCGCCACCTCTGACTTGAGCGTCGATTTTTGT
GATGCTCGTCAGGGGGGCGGAGCCTATGGAAAAACGCCAGCAACGCGGCCTTTTTACGGTTCCTGGCCTT
TTGCTGGCCTTTTGCTCACATGT
Features (pLannotate 1.2.2; 15 found; start..end, strand, type, name):
     12..39      +  repeat_region  AAV2 ITR (fragment): inverted terminal repeat of adeno-associated virus serotype 2 inverted
     68..95      +  repeat_region  AAV2 ITR (fragment): inverted terminal repeat of adeno-associated virus serotype 2 inverted
    612..1328    +  CDS            SYFP2: SYFP2 is a basic (constitutively fluorescent) yellow fluorescent protein published in 2006, derived from Aequorea victoria. It is reported to be a very rapidly-maturing monomer with moderate acid sensitivity.
   1359..1736    +  CDS            H2B: human histone H2B; HIST1H2BJ
   1776..1933    +  misc_feature   WPRE (fragment): woodchuck hepatitis virus posttranscriptional regulatory element
   1939..2019    +  misc_feature   WPRE (fragment): woodchuck hepatitis virus posttranscriptional regulatory element
   2036..2147    +  polyA_signal   bGH poly(A) signal: bovine growth hormone polyadenylation signal
   2265..2405    +  repeat_region  AAV2 ITR: inverted terminal repeat of adeno-associated virus serotype 2 inverted
   2410..2461    -  misc_feature   bom (fragment): basis of mobility region from pBR322
   2480..2935    +  rep_origin     f1 ori (sequence partly withheld): f1 bacteriophage origin of replication; arrow indicates direction of (+) strand synthesis
   2936..2985    -  misc_feature   bom (fragment): basis of mobility region from pBR322
   3087..3122    -  CDS            rop (fragment): Rop protein, which maintains plasmids at low copy number; rop
   3217..3321    +  promoter       AmpR promoter: bla
   3322..4182    +  CDS            AmpR: β-lactamase; bla; confers resistance to ampicillin, carbenicillin, and related antibiotics
   4353..4941    +  rep_origin     ori: high-copy-number ColE1/pMB1/pBR322/pUC origin of replication
