[The description below was written by a language model from this plasmid's Addgene catalogue record and pLannotate feature annotations shown in this document.]
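Description:
AiP12353 - pAAV-AiE0140h-minRho-SYFP2-10aa-H2B-WPRE3-BGHpA (alias CN2353) is an AAV transfer plasmid of about 5 kb built on a pAAV2 backbone, intended for packaging a reporter genome into recombinant adeno-associated virus for delivery to brain tissue. It is maintained in bacteria through a high-copy ColE1/pUC-type origin and selected with ampicillin via the bla gene and its native promoter. An f1 phage origin and small remnants of pBR322 bom and rop sequences are also present in the backbone. The expression cassette is flanked by AAV2 inverted terminal repeats, which supply the signals for genome replication and encapsidation. The automated annotation detects the downstream ITR in full but only short fragments of the upstream one, which is common for these repetitive, structured elements in sequencing-derived records.

The payload pairs the AiE0140h enhancer with the minRho minimal promoter. Neither element is annotated in the feature table, but both presumably lie in the unannotated stretch between the upstream ITR and the reporter coding sequence. A minimal promoter has little activity of its own, so the pattern of expression is meant to be dictated by the enhancer, which the record describes as designed to drive transgene expression in specific populations of brain cells. The particular cell types are not stated. The reporter is SYFP2, a fast-maturing monomeric yellow fluorescent protein, joined through a 10-amino-acid linker to human histone H2B, which concentrates fluorescence in the nucleus and facilitates cell counting or nuclear isolation. A shortened WPRE (WPRE3, annotated as two fragments) enhances transcript stability and expression, and the bovine growth hormone polyadenylation signal terminates the message. The construct belongs to a collection of enhancer AAVs for genetic access to cortical cell types.
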