Addgene plasmid #230210: AiP12353 - pAAV-AiE0140h-minRho-SYFP2-10aa-H2B-WPRE3-BGHpA (Alias: CN2353)
Purpose: AiE0140h is an enhancer sequence, designed to drive AAV-mediated transgene expression in specific populations of brain cells
Depositing lab: Allen Institute for Brain Science & Boaz Levi. Depositing organization: Allen Institute. Publication: A suite of enhancer AAVs and transgenic mouse lines for genetic access to cortical cell types. Ben-Simon Y, Hooper M, Narayan S, Daigle TL, Dwivedi D, Way SW, Oster A, Stafford DA, Mich JK, Taormina MJ, Martinez RA, Opitz-Araya X, Roth JR, Alexander JR, Allen S, Amster A, Arbuckle J, Ayala A, Baker PM, Bakken TE, Barcelli T, Barta S, Bendrick J, Bertagnolli D, Bielstein C, Bishwakarma P, Bowlus J, Boyer G, Brouner K, Casian B, Casper T, Chakka AB, Chakrabarty R, Chance RK, Chavan S, Clark M, Colbert K, Collman F, Daniel S, Departee M, DiValentin P, Donadio N, Dotson N, Egdorf T, Fliss T, Gabitto M, Garcia J, Gary A, Gasperini M, Gloe J, Goldy J, Gore BB, Graybuck L, Greisman N, Haeseleer F, Halterman C, Haradon Z, Hastings SD, Helback O, Ho W, Hockemeyer D, Huang C, Huff S, Hunker A, Johansen N, Jones D, Juneau Z, Kalmbach B, Kannan M, Khem S, Kussick E, Kutsal R, Larsen R, Lee C, Lee AY, Leibly M, Lenz GH, Li S, Liang E, Lusk N, Madigan Z, Malloy J, Malone J, McCue R, Melchor J, Mollenkopf T, Moosman S, Morin E, Newman D, Ng L, Ngo K, Omstead V, Otto S, Oyama A, Pena N, Pham T, Phillips E, Pom CA, Potekhina L, Ransford S, Ray PL, Rette D, Reynoldson C, Rimorin C, Rocha D, Ruiz A, Sanchez REA, Sawyer L, Sedeno-Cortes A, Sevigny JP, Shapovalova N, Shepard N, Shulga L, Sigler AR, Siverts L, Soliman S, Somasundaram S, Staats B, Stewart K, Szelenyi E, Tieu M, Trader C, Tran A, van Velthoven CTJ, Walker M, Wang Y, Weed N, Wirthlin M, Wood T, Wynalda B, Yao Z, Zhou T, Ariza J, Dee N, Reding M, Ronellenfitch K, Mufti S, Sunkin SM, Smith KA, Esposito L, Waters J, Thyagarajan B, Yao S, Lein ES, Zeng H, Levi BP, Ngai J, Ting JT, Tasic B. Cell. 2025 May 16:S0092-8674(25)00513-6. doi: 10.1016/j.cell.2025.05.002. PubMed 40403729.
Backbone
  Vector backbone: pAAV2
  Vector type: AAV
Growth in bacteria
  Bacterial resistance: Ampicillin, 100 μg/mL
  Growth temperature: 37°C
  Growth strain: NEB Stable
  Copy number: High Copy
Gene/Insert
  Gene/Insert name: SYFP2
  Species: Synthetic
  Promoter: minRho
  Cloning method: Gibson Cloning
Terms and licenses: Academic/Nonprofit Terms; Industry Terms: Not Available to Industry
How to cite: AiP12353 - pAAV-AiE0140h-minRho-SYFP2-10aa-H2B-WPRE3-BGHpA (Alias: CN2353) was a gift from Allen Institute for Brain Science & Boaz Levi (Addgene plasmid # 230210 ; http://n2t.net/addgene:230210 ; RRID:Addgene_230210)
